Addgene plasmid #212684: pCfB12713
Purpose: (Empty Backbone) integration vector for single cassette with integration site E2
Depositing lab: Irina Borodina. Depositing organization: Danmarks Tekniske Universitet. Publication: Combinatorial iterative method for metabolic engineering of Yarrowia lipolytica: application for betanin biosynthesis. Jiang W, Wang S, Avila P, Jorgensen TS, Yang Z, Borodina I. Metab Eng. 2024 Sep 9:S1096-7176(24)00110-1. doi: 10.1016/j.ymben.2024.09.003. PubMed 39260817.
Backbone
  Vector backbone: custom backbone
  Vector type: Yeast Expression
Growth in bacteria
  Bacterial resistance: Spectinomycin, 50 μg/mL
  Growth temperature: 37°C
  Growth strain: DH5alpha
  Copy number: High Copy
Gene/Insert
  Gene/Insert name: None
Terms and licenses: Academic/Nonprofit Terms; Industry Terms: Not Available to Industry
How to cite: pCfB12713 was a gift from Irina Borodina (Addgene plasmid # 212684 ; http://n2t.net/addgene:212684 ; RRID:Addgene_212684)
