[The description below was written by a language model from this plasmid's Addgene catalogue record and pLannotate feature annotations shown in this document.]
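Description:
pCfB12713 is a small (about 4 kb) empty yeast integration vector built on a custom backbone. It is meant to receive a single expression cassette and deliver it to a genomic locus designated integration site E2. The associated work concerns combinatorial, iterative metabolic engineering of Yarrowia lipolytica, so that yeast is presumably the intended host, although the catalogue fields list the vector only as a yeast expression type with no insert. In E. coli the plasmid is maintained at high copy through a ColE1/pUC-type origin and selected with spectinomycin. Resistance comes from an aadA adenylyltransferase gene, which also covers streptomycin. Upstream of aadA lie short fragments of a class 1 integron Pc promoter and of a gentamicin acetyltransferase gene. These look like remnants of the integron context the marker was taken from, and the Pc promoter fragment may contribute to aadA expression.

The other annotated element is a superfolder GFP coding sequence on the reverse strand, followed by the rrnB T1 and T7Te bacterial terminators. In an empty cloning backbone, such an arrangement commonly serves as a bacterial dropout or placeholder reporter that is replaced when a cassette is assembled, allowing visual screening of colonies. The record does not state this function, however, and no promoter for the GFP is annotated. The automated annotation also leaves sizeable stretches unlabelled, including the regions on either side of the GFP unit. These may hold the homology arms for the E2 site and the cloning junctions, but the table identifies no arms, yeast selection marker, yeast promoter or yeast terminator, so these details cannot be confirmed from the record.
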