Features (pLannotate 1.2.2; 7 found; start..end, strand, type, name):
    139..162     +  promoter       Pc promoter (fragment): intI1 (promoter lies within the coding sequence); class 1 integron promoter
    338..394     +  CDS            GmR (fragment): gentamycin acetyltransferase; aacC1; confers resistance to gentamycin
    401..1189    +  CDS            aadA: S3AD_ECOLX - Experimental evidence at protein level: Swiss-Prot protein existence level 1. Mediates bacterial resistance to the antibiotics streptomycin and spectinomycin. From Escherichia coli.
   1700..1727    -  terminator     T7Te terminator: phage T7 early transcription terminator
   1743..1814    -  terminator     rrnB T1 terminator: transcription terminator T1 from the E. coli rrnB gene
   1826..2539    -  CDS            superfolder GFP: GFP variant that folds robustly even when fused to poorly folded proteins (Pédelacq et al., 2006)
   3343..3931    -  rep_origin     ori: high-copy-number ColE1/pMB1/pBR322/pUC origin of replication
>Addgene plasmid #212684 | pCfB12713 | addgene full sequence | sequence record 424071 | Addgene NGS Result
TGACGCTCAGTGGAACGAAAACTCACGTTAAGGGATTTTGGTCATGACCAGCCAGGACAGAAATGCCTCG
ACTTCGCTGCTACCCAAGGTTGCCGGGTGACGCACACCGTGGAAACGGATGAAGGCACGAACCCAGTGGA
CATAAGCCTGTTCGGTTCGTAAGCTGTAATGCAAGTAGCGTATGCGCTCACGCAACTGGTCCAGAACCTT
GACCGAACGCAGCGGTGGTAACGGCGCAGTGGCGGTTTTCATGGCTTGTTATGACTGTTTTTTTGGGGTA
CAGTCTATGCCTCGGGCATCCAAGCAGCAAGCGCGTTACGCCGTGGGTCGATGTTTGATGTTATGGAGCA
GCAACGATGTTACGCAGCAGGGCAGTCGCCCTAAAACAAAGTTAAACATTATGAGGGAAGCGGTGATCGC
CGAAGTATCGACTCAACTATCAGAGGTAGTTGGCGTCATCGAGCGCCATCTCGAACCGACGTTGCTGGCC
GTACATTTGTACGGCTCCGCAGTGGATGGCGGCCTGAAGCCACACAGTGATATTGATTTGCTGGTTACGG
TGACCGTAAGGCTTGATGAAACAACGCGGCGAGCTTTGATCAACGACCTTTTGGAAACTTCGGCTTCCCC
TGGAGAGAGCGAGATTCTCCGCGCTGTAGAAGTCACCATTGTTGTGCACGACGACATCATTCCGTGGCGT
TATCCAGCTAAGCGCGAACTGCAATTTGGAGAATGGCAGCGCAATGACATTCTTGCGGGTATCTTCGAGC
CAGCCACGATCGACATTGATCTGGCTATCTTGCTGACAAAAGCAAGAGAACATAGCGTTGCCTTGGTAGG
TCCAGCGGCGGAGGAACTCTTTGATCCGGTTCCTGAACAGGATCTATTTGAGGCGCTAAATGAAACCTTA
ACGCTATGGAACTCGCCGCCCGACTGGGCTGGCGATGAGCGAAATGTAGTGCTTACGTTGTCCCGCATTT
GGTACAGCGCAGTAACCGGCAAAATCGCGCCGAAGGATGTCGCTGCCGACTGGGCAATGGAGCGCCTGCC
GGCCCAGTATCAGCCCGTCATACTTGAAGCTAGACAGGCTTATCTTGGACAAGAAGAAGATCGCTTGGCC
TCGCGCGCAGATCAGTTGGAAGAATTTGTCCACTACGTGAAAGGCGAGATCACCAAGGTAGTCGGCAAAT
AATCAGAATTGGTTAATTGGTTGTAACACCGCAGCGGCCGCGAAATACGCCAGGTTTGTAGACTATACCA
ACAGGAGGGTTGTTAACTTCTCGGTAGACACGTACGGCACCCACAGAAGGCATCCCCCCTCCCACTCCTC
GTCCAGAGACTTCAGACTCTCAGTTCCTCATCGCTGGAGTTGCTTTTTCAGCGCGTTTCTTTTGCAAATG
TCGCTCTTTACTCTTCTGGTCCAAACGGGTAATTGCTTGGACGGTCACCATCGCGGTTCTCCCTGCACCA
AACACATGCCAAACACATGCCAAACACATGTCCAGCGGGCTGACTGGCCGCATAGCTAGGCAGCCAACAG
GGTGCAAAAATGTAAATAGACAGCCAGGGTCCTAAATTTAGCTGGTGGTGAGCGCTCTCTCCTACAAGTA
GTATCTTATGCTAACTGCCGCCGTATGGCCACTCTCATTTCTTGCATCTGTATGCCAACTCCGTCTCCGA
ACACTCTGAGACCTATAAACGCAGAAAGGCCCACCCGAAGGTGAGCCAGTGTGACTCTAGTAGAGAGCGT
TCACCGACAAACAACAGATAAAACGAAAGGCCCAGTCTTTCGACTGAGCCTTTCGTTTTATTTGATGCCT
GGTCATTTGTACAGTTCATCCATACCATGCGTGATGCCCGCTGCGGTTACGAACTCCAGCAGAACCATAT
GATCGCGTTTCTCGTTCGGATCTTTAGACAGAACGCTTTGCGTGCTCAGATAGTGATTGTCTGGCAGCAG
AACAGGACCATCACCGATTGGAGTGTTTTGCTGGTAGTGATCAGCCAGCTGCACGCTGCCATCCTCCACG
TTGTGGCGAATTTTAAAATTCGCTTTAATGCCATTTTTTTGTTTATCGGCGGTGATGTAAACATTGTGGC
TGTTAAAATTGTATTCCAGCTTATGGCCCAGGATATTGCCGTCCTCTTTAAAGTCAATGCCTTTCAGCTC
AATGCGGTTTACCAGGGTATCGCCTTCAAATTTCACTTCCGCACGCGTTTTGTACGTGCCGTCATCCTTA
AAGGAAATCGTGCGTTCCTGCACATAGCCTTCCGGCATGGCGGACTTGAAGAAGTCATGCTGCTTCATAT
GGTCCGGATAACGAGCAAAGCACTGAACACCATAAGTCAGCGTCGTTACCAGAGTCGGCCAAGGAACCGG
CAGTTTACCAGTAGTACAGATGAACTTCAGCGTCAGTTTACCATTAGTTGCGTCACCTTCACCCTCGCCA
CGCACGGAAAACTTATGACCGTTGACATCACCATCCAGTTCCACCAGAATAGGGACGACACCAGTGAACA
GCTCTTCGCCTTTACGCATCTAGTATTTCTCCTCTTTCTCTAGTAGCTAAGATCCGAACCTGCCGTTTCT
TGAGTTGCCGCGATGTTAAGAAAACATTCATAAATTAAATGTGAATTGCCGCACACATTATTAAATAAGA
TTTACAAAATGTTCAAAATGACGCATGAAATCACGTTTCACTTTCGGTCTCCCCGTCATCCGAGACGCCG
TCTTAGTGCAGCAAAATCGGACGATTTCTCCAGAGCATTCTTGTCTTATGGCTATACAGTCCATTCCATG
ATGCTGCTTCCTGCAATATGCGTAGCTGGCAGGTGTAGATTTGCCGAAATCAAGCGGTCGCCTATTGAAA
CTGTAAGCAACCACCCGGAAGGTGTTTGTGGTGTACAGTACTTGGAGATGTATAGGCGTGGAGAGCACCA
GAATCTATCTTGGAGACACCAGACGGAGTTGTTGAAGTTCTCGGACAAAAGAAACACCAGTAAAGTCCTT
TGAACTTCTTGTGGATCCTATTCAAGCTCCAGTGACCCTCTGATCTGGATAAAAATAGCCCTTTCAACAT
CACCACGGAACTGGTAGGGGCTGGATGGACCAACACTCCGTCCTGAGACATAGATACAAAGTTGAGAGGT
CGGACAAGAAAGTTGACGGCCATGGTATCGACTGAATCGAATATCTTCATTGTGTCAAAGTGACAAGCGA
TTTGGCACCATGCGGCCGCAGGCACGGTTATCCACAGAATCAGGGGATAACGCAGGAAAGAACATGTGAG
CAAAAGGCCAGCAAAAGGCCAGGAACCGTAAAAAGGCCGCGTTGCTGGCGTTTTTCCATAGGCTCCGCCC
CCCTGACGAGCATCACAAAAATCGACGCTCAAGTCAGAGGTGGCGAAACCCGACAGGACTATAAAGATAC
CAGGCGTTTCCCCCTGGAAGCTCCCTCGTGCGCTCTCCTGTTCCGACCCTGCCGCTTACCGGATACCTGT
CCGCCTTTCTCCCTTCGGGAAGCGTGGCGCTTTCTCATAGCTCACGCTGTAGGTATCTCAGTTCGGTGTA
GGTCGTTCGCTCCAAGCTGGGCTGTGTGCACGAACCCCCCGTTCAGCCCGACCGCTGCGCCTTATCCGGT
AACTATCGTCTTGAGTCCAACCCGGTAAGACACGACTTATCGCCACTGGCAGCAGCCACTGGTAACAGGA
TTAGCAGAGCGAGGTATGTAGGCGGTGCTACAGAGTTCTTGAAGTGGTGGCCTAACTACGGCTACACTAG
AAGAACAGTATTTGGTATCTGCGCTCTGCTGAAGCCAGTTACCTTCGGAAAAAGAGTTGGTAGCTCTTGA
TCCGGCAAACAAACCACCGCTGGTAGCGGTGGTTTTTTTGTTTGCAAGCAGCAGATTACGCGCAGAAAAA
AAGGATCTCAAGAAGATCCTTTGATCTTTTCTACGGGGTC
